Addgene plasmid #157530: pD649-HAsp-SEMA3D-COMP5AP-AviTag-9xHis
Purpose: Mammalian expression of secreted protein fused to COMP5AP-AviTag-9xHis.
Depositing lab: Chris Garcia. Depositing organization: Stanford University. Publication: A Human IgSF Cell-Surface Interactome Reveals a Complex Network of Protein-Protein Interactions. Wojtowicz WM, Vielmetter J, Fernandes RA, Siepe DH, Eastman CL, Chisholm GB, Cox S, Klock H, Anderson PW, Rue SM, Miller JJ, Glaser SM, Bragstad ML, Vance J, Lam AW, Lesley SA, Zinn K, Garcia KC. Cell. 2020 Aug 20;182(4):1027-1043.e17. doi: 10.1016/j.cell.2020.07.025. PubMed 32822567.
Backbone
  Vector backbone: pD649
  Backbone size w/o insert (bp): 7153
  Vector type: Mammalian Expression
Growth in bacteria
  Bacterial resistance: Ampicillin, 100 μg/mL
  Growth temperature: 37°C
  Growth strain: DH5alpha
  Copy number: High Copy
Gene/Insert
  Gene/Insert name: SEMA3D (alt name: SEM3D)
  Species: H. sapiens (human)
  Insert size (bp): 2223
  Entrez Gene: SEMA3D (a.k.a. Sema-Z2, coll-2)
  Promoter: CMV/SP6
  Tag / fusion protein: COMP5AP-AviTag-9xHis (C terminal on backbone)
  Cloning method: Restriction Enzyme; 5′ cloning site GCGGCCGC (not destroyed); 3′ cloning site GGCGCGCC (not destroyed)
  Sequencing primers: 5′ ATTTAGGTGACACTATAG; 3′ CGTCGCACTCCATCACGGTG
Resource information
  A portion of this plasmid was derived from a plasmid made by: synthesis by ThermoFisher
Terms and licenses: Academic/Nonprofit Terms; Industry Terms: Not Available to Industry
Depositor comments: Some plasmids in this collection may have an IS4-like element ISVsa5 family transposase upstream of the CMV promoter.
How to cite: pD649-HAsp-SEMA3D-COMP5AP-AviTag-9xHis was a gift from Chris Garcia (Addgene plasmid # 157530 ; http://n2t.net/addgene:157530 ; RRID:Addgene_157530)
