[The description below was written by a language model from this plasmid's Addgene catalogue record and pLannotate feature annotations shown in this document.]
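Description:
pD649-HAsp-SEMA3D-COMP5AP-AviTag-9xHis is a mammalian expression plasmid of about 9.4 kb, built on the pD649 backbone, for producing a secreted, tagged form of human semaphorin 3D (SEMA3D). It is propagated in E. coli as a high-copy plasmid through a ColE1/pUC-type origin and selected with ampicillin via the β-lactamase gene. The feature table also shows an SV40 early/EM7 promoter cassette driving puromycin N-acetyltransferase followed by an SV40 polyadenylation signal, which could permit puromycin selection in mammalian cells, although the catalogue entry does not mention this. Short kanamycin-resistance, lacZα, ble and f1 ori hits are annotated only as fragments and are probably non-functional remnants. The depositor notes that some plasmids in this collection may carry an IS4-like transposase upstream of the CMV promoter; none is annotated here.

Expression is driven by the CMV enhancer/promoter with a fragment of CMV intron A, followed by an SP6 promoter that also allows in vitro transcription. The plasmid name indicates an HA signal peptide; the automated annotation instead labels a short partial match in this region as an IgH signal sequence. The 2,223 bp SEMA3D insert, cloned between retained restriction sites, is annotated by homology to the mouse orthologue, but the catalogue lists it as human. It is fused at its C terminus to the pentamerising coiled-coil of cartilage oligomeric matrix protein, human placental alkaline phosphatase, an AviTag for enzymatic biotinylation and a polyhistidine tag (9xHis by name, detected as 8xHis), ending at a bGH polyadenylation signal. The result is a secreted multivalent protein with an enzymatic reporter. This design raises avidity for detecting weak extracellular interactions, in keeping with the associated publication on a human cell-surface protein interactome.
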