Features (pLannotate 1.2.2; 24 found; start..end, strand, type, name):
    119..143     -  CDS            KanR (fragment): aminoglycoside phosphotransferase; aph(3')-Ia; confers resistance to kanamycin
    254..842     +  rep_origin     ori: high-copy-number ColE1/pMB1/pBR322/pUC origin of replication
   1067..1084    +  terminator     rrnB T2 terminator (fragment): transcription terminator T2 from the E. coli rrnB gene
   1109..1128    -  CDS            lacZα (fragment): LacZα fragment of β-galactosidase; lacZ fragment
   1584..1600    +  protein_bind   lac operator: The lac repressor binds to the lac operator to inhibit transcription in E. coli. This inhibition can be relieved by adding lactose or isopropyl-β-D-thiogalactopyranoside (IPTG). lac repressor encoded by lacI
   1843..2146    +  enhancer       CMV enhancer: human cytomegalovirus immediate early enhancer
   2147..2350    +  promoter       CMV promoter: human cytomegalovirus (CMV) immediate early promoter
   2486..2529    +  intron         CMV intron (fragment): modified intron A from human cytomegalovirus
   2581..2599    +  promoter       SP6 promoter: promoter for bacteriophage SP6 RNA polymerase
   2603..2640    +  CDS            IgH signal sequence (fragment): signal sequence from the mouse immunoglobulin heavy chain variable region
   2749..4971    +  CDS            Sema3d: SEM3D_MOUSE - Experimental evidence at protein level: Swiss-Prot protein existence level 1. Induces the collapse and paralysis of neuronal growth cones. Could potentially act as repulsive cues toward specific neuronal populations. Binds to neuropilin (By similarity). From Mus musculus (Mouse).
   5068..5247    +  CDS            Comp (fragment): COMP_RAT - Experimental evidence at protein level: Swiss-Prot protein existence level 1. May play a role in the structural integrity of cartilage via its interaction with other extracellular matrix proteins such as the collagens and fibronectin. Can mediate the interaction of chondrocytes with the cartilage extracellular matrix through interaction with cell surface integrin receptors. Could play a role in the pathogenesis of osteoarthritis. Potent suppressor of apoptosis in both primary chondrocytes and transformed cells. Suppresses apoptosis by blocking the activation of caspase-3 and by indu
   5235..6687    +  CDS            SEAP (fragment): secreted alkaline phosphatase from human placenta The natural enzyme has a C-terminal transmembrane sequence that is replaced by a GPI anchor.
   6712..6753    +  CDS            AviTag™ (fragment): peptide tag that allows for enzymatic biotinylation
   6757..6780    +  CDS            8xHis: 8xHis affinity tag
   6926..7037    +  polyA_signal   bGH poly(A) signal: bovine growth hormone polyadenylation signal
   7038..7146    +  rep_origin     f1 ori (fragment): f1 bacteriophage origin of replication; arrow indicates direction of (+) strand synthesis
   7160..7489    +  promoter       SV40 promoter: SV40 enhancer and early promoter
   7537..7584    +  promoter       EM7 promoter: synthetic bacterial promoter&nbsp
   7603..8202    +  CDS            PuroR (fragment): puromycin N-acetyltransferase; pac from Streptomyces; confers resistance to puromycin
   8212..8337    +  CDS            ble (fragment): BLE_KLEPN - Experimental evidence at protein level: Swiss-Prot protein existence level 1. Binding protein with a strong affinity to the bleomycin family of antibiotics. Binds to CL990; an antimitotic-antibiotic compound. From Klebsiella pneumoniae.
   8332..8453    +  polyA_signal   SV40 poly(A) signal: SV40 polyadenylation signal
   8506..9366    -  CDS            AmpR: β-lactamase; bla; confers resistance to ampicillin, carbenicillin, and related antibiotics
   9369..89      -  promoter       AmpR promoter (fragment) (across the origin): bla
>Addgene plasmid #157530 | pD649-HAsp-SEMA3D-COMP5AP-AviTag-9xHis | depositor full sequence | sequence record 304169 | Full Sequence
TTTCAATATTATTGAAGCATTTATCAGGGTTATTGTCTCATGAGCGGATACATATTTGAATGTATTTAGA
AAAATAAACAAATAGGGGTCAGTGTTACAACCAATTAACCAATTCTGAACATTATCGCGAGCCCATTTAT
ACCTGAATATGGCTCATAACACCCCTTGCTCATGACCAAAATCCCTTAACGTGAGTTACGCGCGCGTCGT
TCCACTGAGCGTCAGACCCCGTAGAAAAGATCAAAGGATCTTCTTGAGATCCTTTTTTTCTGCGCGTAAT
CTGCTGCTTGCAAACAAAAAAACCACCGCTACCAGCGGTGGTTTGTTTGCCGGATCAAGAGCTACCAACT
CTTTTTCCGAAGGTAACTGGCTTCAGCAGAGCGCAGATACCAAATACTGTTCTTCTAGTGTAGCCGTAGT
TAGCCCACCACTTCAAGAACTCTGTAGCACCGCCTACATACCTCGCTCTGCTAATCCTGTTACCAGTGGC
TGCTGCCAGTGGCGATAAGTCGTGTCTTACCGGGTTGGACTCAAGACGATAGTTACCGGATAAGGCGCAG
CGGTCGGGCTGAACGGGGGGTTCGTGCACACAGCCCAGCTTGGAGCGAACGACCTACACCGAACTGAGAT
ACCTACAGCGTGAGCTATGAGAAAGCGCCACGCTTCCCGAAGGGAGAAAGGCGGACAGGTATCCGGTAAG
CGGCAGGGTCGGAACAGGAGAGCGCACGAGGGAGCTTCCAGGGGGAAACGCCTGGTATCTTTATAGTCCT
GTCGGGTTTCGCCACCTCTGACTTGAGCGTCGATTTTTGTGATGCTCGTCAGGGGGGCGGAGCCTATGGA
AAAACGCCAGCAACGCGGCCTTTTTACGGTTCCTGGCCTTTTGCTGGCCTTTTGCTCACATGTTCTTTCC
TGCGTTATCCCCTGATTCTGTGGATAACCGTATTACCGCCTTTGAGTGAGCTGATACCGCTCGCCGCAGC
CGAACGACCGAGCGCAGCGAGTCAGTGAGCGAGGAAGCGGAAGGCGAGAGTAGGGAACTGCCAGGCATCA
AACTAAGCAGAAGGCCCCTGACGGATGGCCTTTTTGCGTTTCTACAAACTCTTTCTGTGTTGTAAAACGA
CGGCCAGTCTTAAGCTCGGGCCCCCTGGGCGGTTCTGATAACGAGTAATCGTTAATCCGCAAATAACGTA
AAAACCCGCTTCGGCGGGTTTTTTTATGGGGGGAGTTTAGGGAAAGAGCATTTGTCAGAATATTTAAGGG
CGCCTGTCACTTTGCTTGATATATGAGAATTATTTAACCTTATAAATGAGAAAAAAGCAACGCACTTTAA
ATAAGATACGTTGCTTTTTCGATTGATGAACACCTATAATTAAACTATTCATCTATTATTTATGATTTTT
TGTATATACAATATTTCTAGTTTGTTAAAGAGAATTAAGAAAATAAATCTCGAAAATAATAAAGGGAAAA
TCAGTTTTTGATATCAAAATTATACATGTCAACGATAATACAAAATATAATACAAACTATAAGATGTTAT
CAGTATTTATTATCATTTAGAATAAATTTTGTGTCGCCCTTAATTGTGAGCGGATAACAATTACGAGCTT
CATGCACAGTGGCGTTGACTCAATATTGGCCATTAGCCATATTATTCATTGGTTATATAGCATAAATCAA
TATTGGCTATTGGCCATTGCATACGTTGTATCTATATCATAATATGTACATTTATATTGGCTCATGTCCA
ATATGACCGCCATGTTGGCATTGATTATTGACTAGTTATTAATAGTAATCAATTACGGGGTCATTAGTTC
ATAGCCCATATATGGAGTTCCGCGTTACATAACTTACGGTAAATGGCCCGCCTGGCTGACCGCCCAACGA
CCCCCGCCCATTGACGTCAATAATGACGTATGTTCCCATAGTAACGCCAATAGGGACTTTCCATTGACGT
CAATGGGTGGAGTATTTACGGTAAACTGCCCACTTGGCAGTACATCAAGTGTATCATATGCCAAGTACGC
CCCCTATTGACGTCAATGACGGTAAATGGCCCGCCTGGCATTATGCCCAGTACATGACCTTATGGGACTT
TCCTACTTGGCAGTACATCTACGTATTAGTCATCGCTATTACCATGGTGATGCGGTTTTGGCAGTACATC
AATGGGCGTGGATAGCGGTTTGACTCACGGGGATTTCCAAGTCTCCACCCCATTGACGTCAATGGGAGTT
TGTTTTGGCACCAAAATCAACGGGACTTTCCAAAATGTCGTAACAACTCCGCCCCATTGACGCAAATGGG
CGGTAGGCGTGTACGGTGGGAGGTCTATATAAGCAGAGCTCGTTTAGTGAACCGTCAGATCGCCTGGAGA
CGCCATCCACGCTGTTTTGACCTCCATAGAAGACACCGGGACCGATCCAGCCTCCGCGGCCGGGAACGGT
GCATTGGAACGCGGATTCCCCGTGCCAAGAGTGACGTAAGTACCGCCTATAGAGTCTATAGGCCCACCCC
CTTGGCTTCGTTAGAACGCGGCTACAATTAATACATAACCTTATGTATCATACACATACGATTTAGGTGA
CACTATAGAATAACATCCACTTTGCCTTTCTCTCCACAGGTGTCCACTCCCAGGTCCAACTGCACCTCGG
TTCTATCGAAAACGCGCCTGCTAGCGCCACCATGAAGACCATCATTGCCCTGAGCTACATCTTCTGCCTG
GTGTTCGCTGCGGCCGCCACACTGAAGCAGAACATCCCCAGACTGAAGCTGACCTACAAGGACCTGCTGC
TGAGCAACAGCTGCATCCCATTTCTGGGCAGCAGCGAAGGCCTGGACTTTCAGACACTGCTGCTGGACGA
GGAACGGGGCAGACTGCTGCTTGGAGCCAAGGACCACATCTTTCTGCTGAGCCTGGTGGACCTGAACAAG
AACTTCAAGAAGATCTACTGGCCTGCCGCCAAAGAACGCGTGGAACTGTGTAAACTGGCCGGCAAGGACG
CCAATACCGAGTGCGCCAACTTCATCAGAGTGCTGCAGCCCTACAACAAGACCCACATCTACGTGTGTGG
CACCGGCGCCTTCCATCCTATCTGCGGCTATATCGACCTGGGCGTGTACAAAGAGGACATCATCTTCAAG
CTGGACACCCACAACCTGGAAAGCGGCAGGCTGAAGTGCCCCTTCGATCCTCAGCAGCCTTTCGCCAGCG
TGATGACCGACGAGTACCTGTACAGCGGAACCGCCAGCGACTTCCTGGGCAAAGATACCGCCTTCACCAG
ATCTCTGGGCCCCACACACGACCACCACTACATCAGAACCGACATCAGCGAGCACTACTGGCTGAACGGC
GCCAAGTTTATCGGCACCTTCTTCATCCCCGACACCTACAATCCCGACGACGACAAGATCTATTTCTTCT
TCCGGGAATCCTCTCAAGAGGGCAGCACCAGCGACAAGACCATCCTGAGCAGAGTGGGCAGAGTGTGCAA
GAACGATGTCGGCGGACAGCGGAGCCTGATCAACAAGTGGACCACCTTCCTGAAGGCCCGGCTGATCTGT
AGCATCCCTGGATCTGATGGCGCCGATACCTACTTCGACGAGCTGCAGGATATCTACCTGCTGCCTACCA
GGGACGAGAGAAACCCTGTGGTGTACGGCGTGTTCACCACCACCAGCTCCATCTTTAAGGGCAGCGCCGT
GTGCGTGTACAGCATGGCCGATATCAGAGCCGTGTTCAACGGCCCCTACGCTCACAAAGAGTCCGCCGAT
CATAGATGGGTGCAGTACGACGGCAGAATCCCCTATCCTAGACCTGGCACATGCCCCAGCAAGACCTACG
ATCCCCTGATCAAGAGCACCCGGGACTTCCCCGATGACGTGATCAGCTTCATCAAGCGGCACTCCGTGAT
GTACAAGAGCGTGTACCCTGTGGCTGGCGGCCCTACCTTCAAGAGAATCAACGTGGACTACCGGCTGACC
CAGATCGTGGTGGATCATGTGATCGCCGAGGACGGCCAGTACGATGTGATGTTCCTGGGAACAGACATCG
GCACCGTGCTGAAGGTGGTGTCCATCAGCAAAGAAAAGTGGAACATGGAAGAGGTGGTGCTCGAGGAACT
GCAGATCTTTAAGCACAGCAGCATCATCCTCAACATGGAACTGAGCCTGAAGCAGCAGCAGCTGTACATC
GGCTCCAGAGATGGCCTGGTGCAGCTGTCCCTGCACAGATGTGATACCTACGGCAAGGCCTGCGCCGATT
GCTGCCTTGCCAGAGATCCTTACTGTGCCTGGGATGGCAACGCCTGCAGCAGATACGCCCCAACATCTAA
GAGAAGGGCCAGACGGCAGGACGTGAAGTACGGCGATCCTATCACACAGTGCTGGGACATCGAGGACAGC
ATCAGCCACGAGACAGCCGACGAGAAAGTGATCTTCGGCATCGAGTTCAACAGCACCTTCCTCGAGTGCA
TCCCCAAGAGCCAGCAGGCCACCATCAAGTGGTACATCCAGAGAAGCGGCGACGAGCACAGAGAGGAACT
GAAGCCAGACGAGCGGATCATCAAGACCGAGTACGGCCTGCTGATCAGAAGCCTGCAGAAAAAGGACAGC
GGCATGTACTACTGCAAGGCCCAAGAGCACACCTTCATCCACACCATCGTGAAACTGACCCTGAACGTGA
TCGAGAACGAGCAGATGGAAAACACCCAGCGGGCCGAGCACGAAGAGGGCAAAGTTAAGGATCTGCTCGC
CGAGAGCCGGCTGCGGTACAAGGACTATATCCAGATCCTGTCTAGCCCCAATTTCAGCCTGGACCAGTAC
TGCGAACAGATGTGGCACAGAGAAAAGCGGCGGCAGAGAAACAAAGGCGGCCCAAAGTGGAAGCACATGC
AAGAGATGAAGAAAAAGCGGAACAGACGGCACCACCGCGACCTGGATGAACTGCCTAGAGCTGTGGCTAC
AGGCGCGCCGGAAGATCAAGTTGATCCAAGATTGATTGATGGCAAGGGCGGATCTCTGGAGGTGCTGTTC
CAGGGACCAGGCGGAAGCGGCAATCCCGGCGGCGATCTGGCCCCCCAGATGCTGCGCGAGCTGCAGGAGA
CCAATGCCGCCCTGCAGGACGTGCGCGAGCTGCTGCGCCACCGCGTGAAGGAGATCACCTTCCTGAAGAA
CACCGTGATGGAGTGCGACGCCTGCGGTATGCAGCCCTCTAGAGGCTCCGGCTCCATCATCCCAGTTGAG
GAGGAGAACCCGGACTTCTGGAACCGCGAGGCAGCCGAGGCCCTGGGTGCCGCCAAGAAGCTGCAGCCTG
CACAGACAGCCGCCAAGAACCTCATCATCTTCCTGGGCGATGGGATGGGGGTGTCTACGGTGACAGCTGC
CAGGATCCTAAAAGGGCAGAAGAAGGACAAACTGGGGCCTGAGATACCCCTGGCCATGGACCGCTTCCCA
TATGTGGCTCTGTCCAAGACATACAATGTAGACAAACATGTGCCAGACAGTGGAGCCACAGCCACGGCCT
ACCTGTGCGGGGTCAAGGGCAACTTCCAGACCATTGGCTTGAGTGCAGCCGCCCGCTTTAACCAGTGCAA
CACGACACGCGGCAACGAGGTCATCTCCGTGATGAATCGGGCCAAGAAAGCAGGGAAGTCAGTGGGAGTG
GTAACCACCACACGAGTGCAGCACGCCTCGCCAGCCGGCACCTACGCCCACACGGTGAACCGCAACTGGT
ACTCGGACGCCGACGTGCCTGCCTCGGCCCGCCAGGAGGGGTGCCAGGACATCGCTACGCAGCTCATCTC
CAACATGGACATTGACGTGATCCTAGGTGGAGGCCGAAAGTACATGTTTCGCATGGGAACCCCAGACCCT
GAGTACCCAGATGACTACAGCCAAGGTGGGACCAGGCTGGACGGGAAGAATCTGGTGCAGGAATGGCTGG
CGAAGCGCCAGGGTGCCCGGTATGTGTGGAACCGCACTGAGCTCATGCAGGCTTCCCTGGACCCGTCTGT
GACCCATCTCATGGGTCTCTTTGAGCCTGGAGACATGAAATACGAGATCCACCGAGACTCCACACTGGAC
CCCTCCCTGATGGAGATGACAGAGGCTGCCCTGCGCCTGCTGAGCAGGAACCCCCGCGGCTTCTTCCTCT
TCGTGGAGGGTGGTCGCATCGACCATGGTCATCATGAAAGCAGGGCTTACCGGGCACTGACTGAGACGAT
CATGTTCGACGACGCCATTGAGAGGGCGGGCCAGCTCACCAGCGAGGAGGACACGCTGAGCCTCGTCACT
GCCGACCACTCCCACGTCTTCTCCTTCGGAGGCTACCCCCTGCGAGGGAGCTCCATCTTCGGGCTGGCCC
CTGGCAAGGCCCGGGACAGGAAGGCCTACACGGTCCTCCTATACGGAAACGGTCCAGGCTATGTGCTCAA
GGACGGCGCCCGGCCGGATGTTACCGAGAGCGAGAGCGGGAGCCCCGAGTATCGGCAGCAGTCAGCAGTG
CCCCTGGACGAAGAGACCCACGCAGGCGAGGACGTGGCGGTGTTCGCGCGCGGCCCGCAGGCGCACCTGG
TTCACGGCGTGCAGGAGCAGACCTTCATAGCGCACGTCATGGCCTTCGCCGCCTGCCTGGAGCCCTACAC
CGCCTGCGACCTGGCGCCCCCCGCCGGCACCACCGACGCCGCGCACCCGGGTGGCGGAGGACTGAACGAC
ATCTTCGAGGCTCAGAAAATCGAATGGCACGAACATCACCATCACCATCACCATCACCATTAAGGCCGGC
CTGTAGTCACTGGCACAACGCGTTACCCGGTAAGCCAATCGGGTATACACGGTCGTCATACTGCAGACAG
GGTTCTTCTACTTTGCAAGATAGTCTTGAGTAGTAAAATAAATAGATAGAGAAAATCAGCCTCGACTGTG
CCTTCTAGTTGCCAGCCATCTGTTGTTTGCCCCTCCCCCGTGCCTTCCTTGACCCTGGAAGGTGCCACTC
CCACTGTCCTTTCCTAATAAAATGAGGAAATTGCATCACAACACTCAACCCTATCTCGGTCTATTCTTTT
GATTTATAAGGGATTTTGCCGATTTCGGCCTATTGGTTAAAAAATGAGCTGATTTAACAAAAATTTAACG
CGAATTAATTCTGTGGAATGTGTGTCAGTTAGGGTGTGGAAAGTCCCCAGGCTCCCCAGCAGGCAGAAGT
ATGCAAAGCATGCATCTCAATTAGTCAGCAACCAGGTGTGGAAAGTCCCCAGGCTCCCCAGCAGGCAGAA
GTATGCAAAGCATGCATCTCAATTAGTCAGCAACCATAGTCCCGCCCCTAACTCCGCCCATCCCGCCCCT
AACTCCGCCCAGTTCCGCCCATTCTCCGCCCCATGGCTGACTAATTTTTTTTATTTATGCAGAGGCCGAG
GCCGCCTCTGCCTCTGAGCTATTCCAGAAGTAGTGAGGAGGCTTTTTTGGAGGCCTAGGCTTTTGCAAAA
AGCTCCCGGGAGCTTGTATATCCATTTTCGGATCTGATCAGCACGTGTTGACAATTAATCATCGGCATAG
TATATCGGCATAGTATAATACGACAAGGTGAGGAACTAAACCATGACCGAGTACAAGCCCACGGTGCGCC
TCGCCACCCGCGACGACGTCCCCAGGGCCGTACGCACCCTCGCCGCCGCGTTCGCCGACTACCCCGCCAC
GCGCCACACCGTCGATCCGGACCGCCACATCGAGCGGGTCACCGAGCTGCAAGAACTCTTCCTCACGCGC
GTCGGGCTCGACATCGGCAAGGTGTGGGTCGCGGACGACGGCGCCGCGGTGGCGGTCTGGACCACGCCGG
AGAGCGTCGAAGCGGGGGCGGTGTTCGCCGAGATCGGCCCGCGCATGGCCGAGTTGAGCGGTTCCCGGCT
GGCCGCGCAGCAACAGATGGAAGGCCTCCTGGCGCCGCACCGGCCCAAGGAGCCCGCGTGGTTCCTGGCC
ACCGTCGGCGTCTCGCCCGACCACCAGGGCAAGGGTCTGGGCAGCGCCGTCGTGCTCCCCGGAGTGGAGG
CGGCCGAGCGCGCCGGGGTGCCCGCCTTCCTGGAGACATCCGCGCCCCGCAACCTCCCCTTCTACGAGCG
GCTCGGCTTCACCGTCACCGCCGACGTCGAGGTGCCCGAAGGACCGCGCACCTGGTGCATGACCCGCAAG
CCCGGTGCCTGACACGTGCTACGAGATTTCGATTCCACCGCCGCCTTCTATGAAAGGTTGGGCTTCGGAA
TCGTTTTCCGGGACGCCGGCTGGATGATCCTCCAGCGCGGGGATCTCATGCTGGAGTTCTTCGCCCACCC
CAACTTGTTTATTGCAGCTTATAATGGTTACAAATAAAGCAATAGCATCACAAATTTCACAAATAAAGCA
TTTTTTTCACTGCATTCTAGTTGTGGTTTGTCCAAACTCATCAATGTATCTTATCATGTCTGTATACCGT
CGACCTCTAGCTAGAGCTTGGCGTAATCATGGTCATTACCAATGCTTAATCAGTGAGGCACCTATCTCAG
CGATCTGTCTATTTCGTTCATCCATAGTTGCCTGACTCCCCGTCGTGTAGATAACTACGATACGGGAGGG
CTTACCATCTGGCCCCAGCGCTGCGATGATACCGCGAGAACCACGCTCACCGGCTCCGGATTTATCAGCA
ATAAACCAGCCAGCCGGAAGGGCCGAGCGCAGAAGTGGTCCTGCAACTTTATCCGCCTCCATCCAGTCTA
TTAATTGTTGCCGGGAAGCTAGAGTAAGTAGTTCGCCAGTTAATAGTTTGCGCAACGTTGTTGCCATCGC
TACAGGCATCGTGGTGTCACGCTCGTCGTTTGGTATGGCTTCATTCAGCTCCGGTTCCCAACGATCAAGG
CGAGTTACATGATCCCCCATGTTGTGCAAAAAAGCGGTTAGCTCCTTCGGTCCTCCGATCGTTGTCAGAA
GTAAGTTGGCCGCAGTGTTATCACTCATGGTTATGGCAGCACTGCATAATTCTCTTACTGTCATGCCATC
CGTAAGATGCTTTTCTGTGACTGGTGAGTACTCAACCAAGTCATTCTGAGAATAGTGTATGCGGCGACCG
AGTTGCTCTTGCCCGGCGTCAATACGGGATAATACCGCGCCACATAGCAGAACTTTAAAAGTGCTCATCA
TTGGAAAACGTTCTTCGGGGCGAAAACTCTCAAGGATCTTACCGCTGTTGAGATCCAGTTCGATGTAACC
CACTCGTGCACCCAACTGATCTTCAGCATCTTTTACTTTCACCAGCGTTTCTGGGTGAGCAAAAACAGGA
AGGCAAAATGCCGCAAAAAAGGGAATAAGGGCGACACGGAAATGTTGAATACTCATATTCTTCCTT
