>Addgene plasmid #157530 | pD649-HAsp-SEMA3D-COMP5AP-AviTag-9xHis | depositor partial sequence | sequence record 304170 | insert (secreted protein)
ACACTGAAGCAGAACATCCCCAGACTGAAGCTGACCTACAAGGACCTGCTGCTGAGCAACAGCTGCATCC
CATTTCTGGGCAGCAGCGAAGGCCTGGACTTTCAGACACTGCTGCTGGACGAGGAACGGGGCAGACTGCT
GCTTGGAGCCAAGGACCACATCTTTCTGCTGAGCCTGGTGGACCTGAACAAGAACTTCAAGAAGATCTAC
TGGCCTGCCGCCAAAGAACGCGTGGAACTGTGTAAACTGGCCGGCAAGGACGCCAATACCGAGTGCGCCA
ACTTCATCAGAGTGCTGCAGCCCTACAACAAGACCCACATCTACGTGTGTGGCACCGGCGCCTTCCATCC
TATCTGCGGCTATATCGACCTGGGCGTGTACAAAGAGGACATCATCTTCAAGCTGGACACCCACAACCTG
GAAAGCGGCAGGCTGAAGTGCCCCTTCGATCCTCAGCAGCCTTTCGCCAGCGTGATGACCGACGAGTACC
TGTACAGCGGAACCGCCAGCGACTTCCTGGGCAAAGATACCGCCTTCACCAGATCTCTGGGCCCCACACA
CGACCACCACTACATCAGAACCGACATCAGCGAGCACTACTGGCTGAACGGCGCCAAGTTTATCGGCACC
TTCTTCATCCCCGACACCTACAATCCCGACGACGACAAGATCTATTTCTTCTTCCGGGAATCCTCTCAAG
AGGGCAGCACCAGCGACAAGACCATCCTGAGCAGAGTGGGCAGAGTGTGCAAGAACGATGTCGGCGGACA
GCGGAGCCTGATCAACAAGTGGACCACCTTCCTGAAGGCCCGGCTGATCTGTAGCATCCCTGGATCTGAT
GGCGCCGATACCTACTTCGACGAGCTGCAGGATATCTACCTGCTGCCTACCAGGGACGAGAGAAACCCTG
TGGTGTACGGCGTGTTCACCACCACCAGCTCCATCTTTAAGGGCAGCGCCGTGTGCGTGTACAGCATGGC
CGATATCAGAGCCGTGTTCAACGGCCCCTACGCTCACAAAGAGTCCGCCGATCATAGATGGGTGCAGTAC
GACGGCAGAATCCCCTATCCTAGACCTGGCACATGCCCCAGCAAGACCTACGATCCCCTGATCAAGAGCA
CCCGGGACTTCCCCGATGACGTGATCAGCTTCATCAAGCGGCACTCCGTGATGTACAAGAGCGTGTACCC
TGTGGCTGGCGGCCCTACCTTCAAGAGAATCAACGTGGACTACCGGCTGACCCAGATCGTGGTGGATCAT
GTGATCGCCGAGGACGGCCAGTACGATGTGATGTTCCTGGGAACAGACATCGGCACCGTGCTGAAGGTGG
TGTCCATCAGCAAAGAAAAGTGGAACATGGAAGAGGTGGTGCTCGAGGAACTGCAGATCTTTAAGCACAG
CAGCATCATCCTCAACATGGAACTGAGCCTGAAGCAGCAGCAGCTGTACATCGGCTCCAGAGATGGCCTG
GTGCAGCTGTCCCTGCACAGATGTGATACCTACGGCAAGGCCTGCGCCGATTGCTGCCTTGCCAGAGATC
CTTACTGTGCCTGGGATGGCAACGCCTGCAGCAGATACGCCCCAACATCTAAGAGAAGGGCCAGACGGCA
GGACGTGAAGTACGGCGATCCTATCACACAGTGCTGGGACATCGAGGACAGCATCAGCCACGAGACAGCC
GACGAGAAAGTGATCTTCGGCATCGAGTTCAACAGCACCTTCCTCGAGTGCATCCCCAAGAGCCAGCAGG
CCACCATCAAGTGGTACATCCAGAGAAGCGGCGACGAGCACAGAGAGGAACTGAAGCCAGACGAGCGGAT
CATCAAGACCGAGTACGGCCTGCTGATCAGAAGCCTGCAGAAAAAGGACAGCGGCATGTACTACTGCAAG
GCCCAAGAGCACACCTTCATCCACACCATCGTGAAACTGACCCTGAACGTGATCGAGAACGAGCAGATGG
AAAACACCCAGCGGGCCGAGCACGAAGAGGGCAAAGTTAAGGATCTGCTCGCCGAGAGCCGGCTGCGGTA
CAAGGACTATATCCAGATCCTGTCTAGCCCCAATTTCAGCCTGGACCAGTACTGCGAACAGATGTGGCAC
AGAGAAAAGCGGCGGCAGAGAAACAAAGGCGGCCCAAAGTGGAAGCACATGCAAGAGATGAAGAAAAAGC
GGAACAGACGGCACCACCGCGACCTGGATGAACTGCCTAGAGCTGTGGCTACA
